>Addgene plasmid #99151 | pHR-tdMCP-YFP | depositor full sequence | sequence record 181550 | pHR-tdMCP-YFP sequence 10436 bps
ATGAGCACTTTTAAAGTTCTGCTATGTGGCGCGGTATTATCCCGTATTGACGCCGGGCAAGAGCAACTCG
GTCGCCGCATACACTATTCTCAGAATGACTTGGTTGAGTACTCACCAGTCACAGAAAAGCATCTTACGGA
TGGCATGACAGTAAGAGAATTATGCAGTGCTGCCATAACCATGAGTGATAACACTGCGGCCAACTTACTT
CTGACAACGATCGGAGGACCGAAGGAGCTAACCGCTTTTTTGCACAACATGGGGGATCATGTAACTCGCC
TTGATCGTTGGGAACCGGAGCTGAATGAAGCCATACCAAACGACGAGCGTGACACCACGATGCCTGTAGC
AATGGCAACAACGTTGCGCAAACTATTAACTGGCGAACTACTTACTCTAGCTTCCCGGCAACAATTAATA
GACTGGATGGAGGCGGATAAAGTTGCAGGACCACTTCTGCGCTCGGCCCTTCCGGCTGGCTGGTTTATTG
CTGATAAATCTGGAGCCGGTGAGCGTGGGTCTCGCGGTATCATTGCAGCACTGGGGCCAGATGGTAAGCC
CTCCCGTATCGTAGTTATCTACACGACGGGGAGTCAGGCAACTATGGATGAACGAAATAGACAGATCGCT
GAGATAGGTGCCTCACTGATTAAGCATTGGTAACTGTCAGACCAAGTTTACTCATATATACTTTAGATTG
ATTTAAAACTTCATTTTTAATTTAAAAGGATCTAGGTGAAGATCCTTTTTGATAATCTCATGACCAAAAT
CCCTTAACGTGAGTTTTCGTTCCACTGAGCGTCAGACCCCGTAGAAAAGATCAAAGGATCTTCTTGAGAT
CCTTTTTTTCTGCGCGTAATCTGCTGCTTGCAAACAAAAAAACCACCGCTACCAGCGGTGGTTTGTTTGC
CGGATCAAGAGCTACCAACTCTTTTTCCGAAGGTAACTGGCTTCAGCAGAGCGCAGATACCAAATACTGT
CCTTCTAGTGTAGCCGTAGTTAGGCCACCACTTCAAGAACTCTGTAGCACCGCCTACATACCTCGCTCTG
CTAATCCTGTTACCAGTGGCTGCTGCCAGTGGCGATAAGTCGTGTCTTACCGGGTTGGACTCAAGACGAT
AGTTACCGGATAAGGCGCAGCGGTCGGGCTGAACGGGGGGTTCGTGCACACAGCCCAGCTTGGAGCGAAC
GACCTACACCGAACTGAGATACCTACAGCGTGAGCTATGAGAAAGCGCCACGCTTCCCGAAGGGAGAAAG
GCGGACAGGTATCCGGTAAGCGGCAGGGTCGGAACAGGAGAGCGCACGAGGGAGCTTCCAGGGGGAAACG
CCTGGTATCTTTATAGTCCTGTCGGGTTTCGCCACCTCTGACTTGAGCGTCGATTTTTGTGATGCTCGTC
AGGGGGGCGGAGCCTATGGAAAAACGCCAGCAACGCGGCCTTTTTACGGTTCCTGGCCTTTTGCTGGCCT
TTTGCTCACATGTTCTTTCCTGCGTTATCCCCTGATTCTGTGGATAACCGTATTACCGCCTTTGAGTGAG
CTGATACCGCTCGCCGCAGCCGAACGACCGAGCGCAGCGAGTCAGTGAGCGAGGAAGCGGAAGAGCGCCC
AATACGCAAACCGCCTCTCCCCGCGCGTTGGCCGATTCATTAATGCAGCTGTGGAATGTGTGTCAGTTAG
GGTGTGGAAAGTCCCCAGGCTCCCCAGCAGGCAGAAGTATGCAAAGCATGCATCTCAATTAGTCAGCAAC
CAGGTGTGGAAAGTCCCCAGGCTCCCCAGCAGGCAGAAGTATGCAAAGCATGCATCTCAATTAGTCAGCA
ACCATAGTCCCGCCCCTAACTCCGCCCATCCCGCCCCTAACTCCGCCCAGTTCCGCCCATTCTCCGCCCC
ATGGCTGACTAATTTTTTTTATTTATGCAGAGGCCGAGGCCGCCTCGGCCTCTGAGCTATTCCAGAAGTA
GTGAGGAGGCTTTTTTGGAGGCCTAGGCTTTTGCAAAAAGCTTGGACACAAGACAGGCTTGCGAGATATG
TTTGAGAATACCACTTTATCCCGCGTCAGGGAGAGGCAGTGCGTAAAAAGACGCGGACTCATGTGAAATA
CTGGTTTTTAGTGCGCCAGATCTCTATAATCTCGCGCAACCTATTTTCCCCTCGAACACTTTTTAAGCCG
TAGATAAACAGGCTGGGACACTTCACATGAGCGAAAAATACATCGTCACCTGGGACATGTTGCAGATCCA
TGCACGTAAACTCGCAAGCCGACTGATGCCTTCTGAACAATGGAAAGGCATTATTGCCGTAAGCCGTGGC
GGTCTGTACCGGGTGCGTTACTGGCGCGTGAACTGGGTATTCGTCATGTCGATACCGTTTGTATTTCCAG
CTACGATCACGACAACCAGCGCGAGCTTAAAGTGCTGAAACGCGCAGAAGGCGATGGCGAAGGCTTCATC
GTTATTGATGACCTGGTGGATACCGGTGGTACTGCGGTTGCGATTCGTGAAATGTATCCAAAAGCGCACT
TTGTCACCATCTTCGCAAAACCGGCTGGTCGTCCGCTGGTTGATGACTATGTTGTTGATATCCCGCAAGA
TACCTGGATTGAACAGCCGTGGGATATGGGCGTCGTATTCGTCCCGCCAATCTCCGGTCGCTAATCTTTT
CAACGCCTGGCACTGCCGGGCGTTGTTCTTTTTAACTTCAGGCGGGTTACAATAGTTTCCAGTAAGTATT
CTGGAGGCTGCATCCATGACACAGGCAAACCTGAGCGAAACCCTGTTCAAACCCCGCTTTAAACATCCTG
AAACCTCGACGCTAGTCCGCCGCTTTAATCACGGCGCACAACCGCCTGTGCAGTCGGCCCTTGATGGTAA
AACCATCCCTCACTGGTATCGCATGATTAACCGTCTGATGTGGATCTGGCGCGGCATTGACCCACGCGAA
ATCCTCGACGTCCAGGCACGTATTGTGATGAGCGATGCCGAACGTACCGACGATGATTTATACGATACGG
TGATTGGCTACCGTGGCGGCAACTGGATTTATGAGTGGGCCCCGGATCTTTGTGAAGGAACCTTACTTCT
GTGGTGTGACATAATTGGACAAACTACCTACAGAGATTTAAAGCTCTAAGGTAAATATAAAATTTTTAAG
TGTATAATGTGTTAAACTACTGATTCTAATTGTTTGTGTATTTTAGATTCCAACCTATGGAACTGATGAA
TGGGAGCAGTGGTGGAATGCCTTTAATGAGGAAAACCTGTTTTGCTCAGAAGAAATGCCATCTAGTGATG
ATGAGGCTACTGCTGACTCTCAACATTCTACTCCTCCAAAAAAGAAGAGAAAGGTAGAAGACCCCAAGGA
CTTTCCTTCAGAATTGCTAAGTTTTTTGAGTCATGCTGTGTTTAGTAATAGAACTCTTGCTTGCTTTGCT
ATTTACACCACAAAGGAAAAAGCTGCACTGCTATACAAGAAAATTATGGAAAAATATTCTGTAACCTTTA
TAAGTAGGCATAACAGTTATAATCATAACATACTGTTTTTTCTTACTCCACACAGGCATAGAGTGTCTGC
TATTAATAACTATGCTCAAAAATTGTGTACCTTTAGCTTTTTAATTTGTAAAGGGGTTAATAAGGAATAT
TTGATGTATAGTGCCTTGACTAGAGATCATAATCAGCCATACCACATTTGTAGAGGTTTTACTTGCTTTA
AAAAACCTCCCACACCTCCCCCTGAACCTGAAACATAAAATGAATGCAATTGTTGTTGTTAACTTGTTTA
TTGCAGCTTATAATGGTTACAAATAAAGCAATAGCATCACAAATTTCACAAATAAAGCATTTTTTTCACT
GCATTCTAGTTGTGGTTTGTCCAAACTCATCAATGTATCTTATCATGTCTGGATCAACTGGATAACTCAA
GCTAACCAAAATCATCCCAAACTTCCCACCCCATACCCTATTACCACTGCCAATTACCTAGTGGTTTCAT
TTACTCTAAACCTGTGATTCCTCTGAATTATTTTCATTTTAAAGAAATTGTATTTGTTAAATATGTACTA
CAAACTTAGTAGTTGGAAGGGCTAATTCACTCCCAAAGAAGACAAGATATCCTTGATCTGTGGATCTACC
ACACACAAGGCTACTTCCCTGATTAGCAGAACTACACACCAGGGCCAGGGGTCAGATATCCACTGACCTT
TGGATGGTGCTACAAGCTAGTACCAGTTGAGCCAGATAAGGTAGAAGAGGCCAATAAAGGAGAGAACACC
AGCTTGTTACACCCTGTGAGCCTGCATGGGATGGATGACCCGGAGAGAGAAGTGTTAGAGTGGAGGTTTG
ACAGCCGCCTAGCATTTCATCACGTGGCCCGAGAGCTGCATCCGGAGTACTTCAAGAACTGCTGATATCG
AGCTTGCTACAAGGGACTTTCCGCTGGGGACTTTCCAGGGAGGCGTGGCCTGGGCGGGACTGGGGAGTGG
CGAGCCCTCAGATCCTGCATATAAGCAGCTGCTTTTTGCCTGTACTGGGTCTCTCTGGTTAGACCAGATC
TGAGCCTGGGAGCTCTCTGGCTAACTAGGGAACCCACTGCTTAAGCCTCAATAAAGCTTGCCTTGAGTGC
TTCAAGTAGTGTGTGCCCGTCTGTTGTGTGACTCTGGTAACTAGAGATCCCTCAGACCCTTTTAGTCAGT
GTGGAAAATCTCTAGCAGTGGCGCCCGAACAGGGACTTGAAAGCGAAAGGGAAACCAGAGGAGCTCTCTC
GACGCAGGACTCGGCTTGCTGAAGCGCGCACGGCAAGAGGCGAGGGGCGGCGACTGGTGAGTACGCCAAA
AATTTTGACTAGCGGAGGCTAGAAGGAGAGAGATGGGTGCGAGAGCGTCAGTATTAAGCGGGGGAGAATT
AGATCGCGATGGGAAAAAATTCGGTTAAGGCCAGGGGGAAAGAAAAAATATAAATTAAAACATATAGTAT
GGGCAAGCAGGGAGCTAGAACGATTCGCAGTTAATCCTGGCCTGTTAGAAACATCAGAAGGCTGTAGACA
AATACTGGGACAGCTACAACCATCCCTTCAGACAGGATCAGAAGAACTTAGATCATTATATAATACAGTA
GCAACCCTCTATTGTGTGCATCAAAGGATAGAGATAAAAGACACCAAGGAAGCTTTAGACAAGATAGAGG
AAGAGCAAAACAAAAGTAAGACCACCGCACAGCAAGCGGCCGGTGATCTTCAGACCTGGACGATATATAT
GAGGGACAATTGGAGAAGTGAATTATATAAATATAAAGTAGTAAAAATTGAACCATTAGGAGTAGCACCC
ACCAAGGCAAAGAGAAGAGTGGTGCAGAGAGAAAAAAGAGCAGTGGGAATAGGAGCTTTGTTCCTTGGGT
TCTTGGGAGCAGCAGGAAGCACTATGGGCGCAGCGTCAATGACGCTGACGGTACAGGCCAGACAATTATT
GTCTGGTATAGTGCAGCAGCAGAACAATTTGCTGAGGGCTATTGAGGCGCAACAGCATCTGTTGCAACTC
ACAGTCTGGGGCATCAAGCAGCTCCAGGCAAGAATCCTGGCTGTGGAAAGATACCTAAAGGATCAACAGC
TCCTGGGGATTTGGGGTTGCTCTGGAAAACTCATTTGCACCACTGCTGTGCCTTGGAATGCTAGTTGGAG
TAATAAATCTCTGGAACAGATTTGGAATCACACGACCTGGATGGAGTGGGACAGAGAAATTAACAATTAC
ACAAGCTTAATACACTCCTTAATTGAAGAATCGCAAAACCAGCAAGAAAAGAATGAACAAGAATTATTGG
AATTAGATAAATGGGCAAGTTTGTGGAATTGGTTTAACATAACAAATTGGCTGTGGTATATAAAATTATT
CATAATGATAGTAGGAGGCTTGGTAGGTTTAAGAATAGTTTTTGCTGTACTTTCTATAGTGAATAGAGTT
AGGCAGGGATATTCACCATTATCGTTTCAGACCCACCTCCCAACCCCGAGGGGACCCGACAGGCCCGAAG
GAATAGAAGAAGAAGGTGGAGAGAGAGACAGAGACAGATCCATTCGATTAGTGAACGGATCTCGACGGTC
GCCAAATGGCAGTATTCATCCACAATTTTAAAAGAAAAGGGGGGATTGGGGGGTACAGTGCAGGGGAAAG
AATAGTAGACATAATAGCAACAGACATACAAACTAAAGAATTACAAAAACAAATTACAAAAATTCAAAAT
TTTCGGGTTTATTACAGGGACAGCAGAGATCCAGTTTGGATCGATAAGCTTGATATCGAATTCCTGCAGC
CCCGATAAAATAAAAGATTTTATTTAGTCTCCAGAAAAAGGGGGGAATGAAAGACCCCACCTGTAGGTTT
GGCAAGCTAGCTGCAGTAACGCCATTTTGCAAGGCATGGAAAAATACCAAACCAAGAATAGAGAAGTTCA
GATCAAGGGCGGGTACATGAAAATAGCTAACGTTGGGCCAAACAGGATATCTGCGGTGAGCAGTTTCGGC
CCCGGCCCGGGGCCAAGAACAGATGGTCACCGCAGTTTCGGCCCCGGCCCGAGGCCAAGAACAGATGGTC
CCCAGATATGGCCCAACCCTCAGCAGTTTCTTAAGACCCATCAGATGTTTCCAGGCTCCCCCAAGGACCT
GAAATGACCCTGCGCCTTATTTGAATTAACCAATCAGCCTGCTTCTCGCTTCTGTTCGCGCGCTTCTGCT
TCCCGAGCTCTATAAAAGAGCTCACAACCCCTCACTCGGCGCGCCAGTCCTCCGACAGACTGAGTCGCCC
GGGGGGGATCTGGAGCTCTCGAGAATTCTCACGCGTGCCACCATGGCCAGCAACTTCACCCAGTTCGTGC
TGGTGGACAACGGCGGCACCGGCGACGTGACCGTGGCCCCCAGCAACTTCGCCAACGGCATCGCCGAGTG
GATCAGCAGCAACAGCCGCAGCCAGGCCTACAAGGTGACCTGCAGCGTGCGCCAGAGCAGCGCCCAGAAC
CGCAAGTACACCATCAAGGTGGAGGTGCCCAAGGGCGCCTGGCGCAGCTACCTGAACATGGAGCTGACCA
TCCCCATCTTCGCCACCAACAGCGACTGCGAGCTGATCGTGAAGGCCATGCAGGGCCTGCTGAAGGACGG
CAACCCCATCCCCAGCGCCATCGCCGCCAACAGCGGCATCTACGGCGGCGCTGGAGGTGCAGGTGGATCC
ATGGCCAGCAACTTCACCCAGTTCGTGCTGGTGGACAACGGCGGCACCGGCGACGTGACCGTGGCCCCCA
GCAACTTCGCCAACGGCATCGCCGAGTGGATCAGCAGCAACAGCCGCAGCCAGGCCTACAAGGTGACCTG
CAGCGTGCGCCAGAGCAGCGCCCAGAACCGCAAGTACACCATCAAGGTGGAGGTGCCCAAGGGCGCCTGG
CGCAGCTACCTGAACATGGAGCTGACCATCCCCATCTTCGCCACCAACAGCGACTGCGAGCTGATCGTGA
AGGCCATGCAGGGCCTGCTGAAGGACGGCAACCCCATCCCCAGCGCCATCGCCGCCAACAGCGGCATCTA
CGGCGGCGCTGGAGGTGCAGGTGGATCCGTGAGCAAGGGCGAGGAGCTGTTCACCGGGGTGGTGCCCATC
CTGGTCGAGCTGGACGGCGACGTAAACGGCCACAAGTTCAGCGTGTCCGGCGAGGGCGAGGGCGATGCCA
CCTACGGCAAGCTGACCCTGAAGTTCATCTGCACCACCGGCAAGCTGCCCGTGCCCTGGCCCACCCTCGT
GACCACCTTCGGCTACGGCCTGCAGTGCTTCGCCCGCTACCCCGACCACATGAAGCAGCACGACTTCTTC
AAGTCCGCCATGCCCGAAGGCTACGTCCAGGAGCGCACCATCTTCTTCAAGGACGACGGCAACTACAAGA
CCCGCGCCGAGGTGAAGTTCGAGGGCGACACCCTGGTGAACCGCATCGAGCTGAAGGGCATCGACTTCAA
GGAGGACGGCAACATCCTGGGGCACAAGCTGGAGTACAACTACAACAGCCACAACGTCTATATCATGGCC
GACAAGCAGAAGAACGGCATCAAGGTGAACTTCAAGATCCGCCACAACATCGAGGACGGCAGCGTGCAGC
TCGCCGACCACTACCAGCAGAACACCCCCATCGGCGACGGCCCCGTGCTGCTGCCCGACAACCACTACCT
GAGCTACCAGTCCAAACTGAGCAAAGACCCCAACGAGAAGCGCGATCACATGGTCCTGCTGGAGTTCGTG
ACCGCCGCCGGGATCACTCTCGGCATGGACGAGCTGTACAAGTGATGAATTGCGGCCGCGACTCTAGAGT
CGACCTGCAGGCATGCAAGCTTGATATCAAGCTTATCGATAATCAACCTCTGGATTACAAAATTTGTGAA
AGATTGACTGGTATTCTTAACTATGTTGCTCCTTTTACGCTATGTGGATACGCTGCTTTAATGCCTTTGT
ATCATGCTATTGCTTCCCGTATGGCTTTCATTTTCTCCTCCTTGTATAAATCCTGGTTGCTGTCTCTTTA
TGAGGAGTTGTGGCCCGTTGTCAGGCAACGTGGCGTGGTGTGCACTGTGTTTGCTGACGCAACCCCCACT
GGTTGGGGCATTGCCACCACCTGTCAGCTCCTTTCCGGGACTTTCGCTTTCCCCCTCCCTATTGCCACGG
CGGAACTCATCGCCGCCTGCCTTGCCCGCTGCTGGACAGGGGCTCGGCTGTTGGGCACTGACAATTCCGT
GGTGTTGTCGGGGAAATCATCGTCCTTTCCTTGGCTGCTCGCCTGTGTTGCCACCTGGATTCTGCGCGGG
ACGTCCTTCTGCTACGTCCCTTCGGCCCTCAATCCAGCGGACCTTCCTTCCCGCGGCCTGCTGCCGGCTC
TGCGGCCTCTTCCGCGTCTTCGCCTTCGCCCTCAGACGAGTCGGATCTCCCTTTGGGCCGCCTCCCCGCA
TCGATACCGTCGACCTCGAGGGAATTAATTCGAGCTCGGTACCTTTAAGACCAATGACTTACAAGGCAGC
TGTAGATCTTAGCCACTTTTTAAAAGAAAAGGGGGGACTGGAAGGGCTAATTCACTCCCAACGAAGACAA
GATCTGCTTTTTGCTTGTACTGGGTCTCTCTGGTTAGACCAGATCTGAGCCTGGGAGCTCTCTGGCTAAC
TAGGGAACCCACTGCTTAAGCCTCAATAAAGCTTGCCTTGAGTGCTTCAAGTAGTGTGTGCCCGTCTGTT
GTGTGACTCTGGTAACTAGAGATCCCTCAGACCCTTTTAGTCAGTGTGGAAAATCTCTAGCAGCATCTAG
AATTAATTCCGTGTATTCTATAGTGTCACCTAAATCGTATGTGTATGATACATAAGGTTATGTATTAATT
GTAGCCGCGTTCTAACGACAATATGTACAAGCCTAATTGTGTAGCATCTGGCTTACTGAAGCAGACCCTA
TCATCTCTCTCGTAAACTGCCGTCAGAGTCGGTTTGGTTGGACGAACCTTCTGAGTTTCTGGTAACGCCG
TCCCGCACCCGGAAATGGTCAGCGAACCAATCAGCAGGGTCATCGCTAGCCAGATCCTCTACGCCGGACG
CATCGTGGCCGGCATCACCGGCGCCACAGGTGCGGTTGCTGGCGCCTATATCGCCGACATCACCGATGGG
GAAGATCGGGCTCGCCACTTCGGGCTCATGAGCGCTTGTTTCGGCGTGGGTATGGTGGCAGGCCCCGTGG
CCGGGGGACTGTTGGGCGCCATCTCCTTGCATGCACCATTCCTTGCGGCGGCGGTGCTCAACGGCCTCAA
CCTACTACTGGGCTGCTTCCTAATGCAGGAGTCGCATAAGGGAGAGCGTCGAATGGTGCACTCTCAGTAC
AATCTAGCTCTGATGCCGCATAGTTAAGCCAGCCCCGACACCCGCCAACACCCGCTGACGCGCCCTGACG
GGCTTGTCTGCTCCCGGCATCCGCTTACAGACAAGCTGTGACCGTCTCCGGGAGCTGCATGTGTCAGAGG
TTTTCACCGTCATCACCGAAACGCGCGAGACGAAAGGGCCTCGTGATACGCCTATTTTTATAGGTTAATG
TCATGATAATAATGGTTTCTTAGACGTCAGGTGGCACTTTTCGGGGAAATGTGCGCGGAACCCCTATTTG
TTTATTTTTCTAAATACATTCAAATATGTATCCGCTCATGAGACAATAACCCTGATAAATGCTTCAATAA
TATTGAAAAAGGAAGAGTATGAGTATTCAACATTTCCGTGTCGCCCTTATTCCCTTTTTTGCGGCATTTT
GCCTTCCTGTTTTTGCTCACCCAGAAACGCTGGTGAAAGTAAAAGATGCTGAAGATCAGTTGGGTGCACG
AGTGGGTTACATCGAACTGGATCTCAACAGCGGTAAGATCCTTGAGAGTTTTCGCCCCGAAGAACGTTTT
CCAATG
Features (pLannotate 1.2.2; 35 found; start..end, strand, type, name):
    834..1422    +  rep_origin     ori: high-copy-number ColE1/pMB1/pBR322/pUC origin of replication
   1605..1661    +  CDS            lacI (fragment): lac repressor; lacI; The lac repressor binds to the lac operator to inhibit transcription in E. coli. This inhibition can be relieved by adding lactose or isopropyl-β-D-thiogalactopyranoside (IPTG).
   1668..1997    +  promoter       SV40 promoter: SV40 enhancer and early promoter
   2197..2316    +  CDS            gpt (fragment): XGPT_ECOLI - Also known as gpp, gxu. Experimental evidence at protein level: Swiss-Prot protein existence level 1. Purine salvage pathway enzyme that catalyzes the transfer of the ribosyl-5-phosphate group from 5-phospho-alpha-D-ribose 1- diphosphate (PRPP) to the N9 position of the 6-oxopurines guanine and xanthine to form the corresponding ribonucleotides GMP (guanosine 5'- monophosphate) and XMP (xanthosine 5'-monophosphate), with the release of PPi. To a lesser extent, also acts on hypoxanthine (PubMed:9100006, PubMed:3886014). Does not ribophosphorylate adenine (PubMed:3886014). From Esch
   2316..2651    +  CDS            gpt (fragment): XGPT_ECOLI - Also known as gpp, gxu. Experimental evidence at protein level: Swiss-Prot protein existence level 1. Purine salvage pathway enzyme that catalyzes the transfer of the ribosyl-5-phosphate group from 5-phospho-alpha-D-ribose 1- diphosphate (PRPP) to the N9 position of the 6-oxopurines guanine and xanthine to form the corresponding ribonucleotides GMP (guanosine 5'- monophosphate) and XMP (xanthosine 5'-monophosphate), with the release of PPi. To a lesser extent, also acts on hypoxanthine (PubMed:9100006, PubMed:3886014). Does not ribophosphorylate adenine (PubMed:3886014). From Esch
   2746..3051    +  CDS            frsA (fragment): FRSA_ECOLI - Also known as yafA. Experimental evidence at protein level: Swiss-Prot protein existence level 1. Catalyzes the hydrolysis of esters (PubMed:15808744). Displays esterase activity toward pNP-butyrate (PubMed:15808744). May stimulate mixed-acid fermentation by acting as a fermentation/respiration switch that down-regulates respiration and up- regulates fermentation rates (PubMed:15169777). From Escherichia coli (strain K12).
   3055..3129    +  CDS            small t antigen (fragment): SV40 (simian virus 40) small t antigen
   3131..3196    +  intron         small t intron: SV40 (simian virus 40) small t antigen intron
   3326..3346    +  CDS            SV40 NLS: nuclear localization signal of SV40 (simian virus 40) large T antigen
   3665..3748    +  CDS            large T antigen (fragment): large T antigen from SV40 (simian virus 40)
   3771..3905    +  polyA_signal   SV40 poly(A) signal: SV40 polyadenylation signal
   4073..4402    +  CDS            nef (fragment): NEF_HV1BR - Experimental evidence at protein level: Swiss-Prot protein existence level 1. Extracellular Nef protein targets CD4(+) T-lymphocytes for apoptosis by interacting with CXCR4 surface receptors (PubMed:14990729). From Human immunodeficiency virus type 1 group M subtype B (isolate BRU/LAI) (HIV-1).
   4450..4707    +  LTR            5' LTR (truncated): truncated 5' long terminal repeat (LTR) from HIV-1
   4754..4879    +  misc_feature   HIV-1 Ψ: packaging signal of human immunodeficiency virus type 1
   4863..5201    +  CDS            HIV-1 gag (fragment): gag protein from human immunodeficiency virus 1; gag
   5371..5604    +  misc_feature   RRE: The Rev response element (RRE) of HIV-1 allows for Rev-dependent mRNA export from the nucleus to the cytoplasm.
   5981..6081    +  CDS            Rev (fragment): human immunodeficiency virus 1 (HIV-1) Rev protein; rev; enhances nuclear export of unspliced and incompletely spliced viral mRNAs
   6116..6233    +  misc_feature   cPPT/CTS: central polypurine tract and central termination sequence of HIV-1
   6270..6302    -  misc_feature   MCS (fragment): pBluescript multiple cloning site
   6386..6793    +  promoter       SFFV promoter: spleen focus-forming virus long terminal repeat (LTR) promoter
   6827..7183    +  CDS            CAPSD_BPGA (fragment): Experimental evidence at protein level: Swiss-Prot protein existence level 1. Acts as a translational repressor of viral replicase synthesis late in infection. This latter function is the result of capsid protein interaction with an RNA hairpin which contains the replicase ribosome-binding site. From Enterobacteria phage GA (Bacteriophage GA).
   7211..7561    +  CDS            CAPSD_BPMS2 (fragment): Experimental evidence at protein level: Swiss-Prot protein existence level 1. Acts as a translational repressor of viral replicase synthesis late in infection. This latter function is the result of capsid protein interaction with an RNA hairpin which contains the replicase ribosome-binding site. From Escherichia phage MS2 (Bacteriophage MS2).
   7589..8302    +  CDS            mEYFP: mEYFP is a basic (constitutively fluorescent) yellow fluorescent protein published in 2002, derived from Aequorea victoria. It is reported to be a very rapidly-maturing monomer.
   8322..8352    +  misc_feature   MCS (fragment): pUC18/19 multiple cloning site
   8353..8371    +  misc_feature   MCS (fragment): pBluescript multiple cloning site
   8371..8959    +  misc_feature   WPRE: woodchuck hepatitis virus posttranscriptional regulatory element
   8960..8982    +  misc_feature   MCS (fragment): pBluescript multiple cloning site
   8999..9067    +  CDS            nef (fragment): NEF_HV1Z2 - Experimental evidence at protein level: Swiss-Prot protein existence level 1. Extracellular Nef protein targets CD4(+) T-lymphocytes for apoptosis by interacting with CXCR4 surface receptors. From Human immunodeficiency virus type 1 group M subtype D (isolate Z2/CDC-Z34) (HIV-1).
   9069..9302    +  LTR            3' LTR (ΔU3): self-inactivating 3' long terminal repeat (LTR) from HIV-1
   9327..9345    -  promoter       SP6 promoter: promoter for bacteriophage SP6 RNA polymerase
   9573..9852    +  CDS            TcR (fragment): tetracycline efflux protein; tet; confers resistance to tetracycline
   9853..9902    -  misc_feature   bom (fragment): basis of mobility region from pBR322
  10004..10039   -  CDS            rop (fragment): Rop protein, which maintains plasmids at low copy number; rop
  10134..10238   +  promoter       AmpR promoter: bla
  10239..663     +  CDS            AmpR (across the origin): β-lactamase; bla; confers resistance to ampicillin, carbenicillin, and related antibiotics
