>Addgene plasmid #99151 | pHR-tdMCP-YFP | addgene full sequence | sequence record 190042 | Addgene NGS Result
GTAACGCCATTTTGCAAGGCATGGAAAAATACCAAACCAAGAATAGAGAAGTTCAGATCAAGGGCGGGTA
CATGAAAATAGCTAACGTTGGGCCAAACAGGATATCTGCGGTGAGCAGTTTCGGCCCCGGCCCGGGGCCA
AGAACAGATGGTCACCGCAGTTTCGGCCCCGGCCCGAGGCCAAGAACAGATGGTCCCCAGATATGGCCCA
ACCCTCAGCAGTTTCTTAAGACCCATCAGATGTTTCCAGGCTCCCCCAAGGACCTGAAATGACCCTGCGC
CTTATTTGAATTAACCAATCAGCCTGCTTCTCGCTTCTGTTCGCGCGCTTCTGCTTCCCGAGCTCTATAA
AAGAGCTCACAACCCCTCACTCGGCGCGCCAGTCCTCCGACAGACTGAGTCGCCCGGGGGGGATCTGGAG
CTCTCGAGAATTCTCACGCGTGCCACCATGGCCAGCAACTTCACCCAGTTCGTGCTGGTGGACAACGGCG
GCACCGGCGACGTGACCGTGGCCCCCAGCAACTTCGCCAACGGCATCGCCGAGTGGATCAGCAGCAACAG
CCGCAGCCAGGCCTACAAGGTGACCTGCAGCGTGCGCCAGAGCAGCGCCCAGAACCGCAAGTACACCATC
AAGGTGGAGGTGCCCAAGGGCGCCTGGCGCAGCTACCTGAACATGGAGCTGACCATCCCCATCTTCGCCA
CCAACAGCGACTGCGAGCTGATCGTGAAGGCCATGCAGGGCCTGCTGAAGGACGGCAACCCCATCCCCAG
CGCCATCGCCGCCAACAGCGGCATCTACGGCGGCGCTGGAGGTGCAGGTGGATCCATGGCCAGCAACTTC
ACCCAGTTCGTGCTGGTGGACAACGGCGGCACCGGCGACGTGACCGTGGCCCCCAGCAACTTCGCCAACG
GCATCGCCGAGTGGATCAGCAGCAACAGCCGCAGCCAGGCCTACAAGGTGACCTGCAGCGTGCGCCAGAG
CAGCGCCCAGAACCGCAAGTACACCATCAAGGTGGAGGTGCCCAAGGGCGCCTGGCGCAGCTACCTGAAC
ATGGAGCTGACCATCCCCATCTTCGCCACCAACAGCGACTGCGAGCTGATCGTGAAGGCCATGCAGGGCC
TGCTGAAGGACGGCAACCCCATCCCCAGCGCCATCGCCGCCAACAGCGGCATCTACGGCGGCGCTGGAGG
TGCAGGTGGATCCGTGAGCAAGGGCGAGGAGCTGTTCACCGGGGTGGTGCCCATCCTGGTCGAGCTGGAC
GGCGACGTAAACGGCCACAAGTTCAGCGTGTCCGGCGAGGGCGAGGGCGATGCCACCTACGGCAAGCTGA
CCCTGAAGTTCATCTGCACCACCGGCAAGCTGCCCGTGCCCTGGCCCACCCTCGTGACCACCTTCGGCTA
CGGCCTGCAGTGCTTCGCCCGCTACCCCGACCACATGAAGCAGCACGACTTCTTCAAGTCCGCCATGCCC
GAAGGCTACGTCCAGGAGCGCACCATCTTCTTCAAGGACGACGGCAACTACAAGACCCGCGCCGAGGTGA
AGTTCGAGGGCGACACCCTGGTGAACCGCATCGAGCTGAAGGGCATCGACTTCAAGGAGGACGGCAACAT
CCTGGGGCACAAGCTGGAGTACAACTACAACAGCCACAACGTCTATATCATGGCCGACAAGCAGAAGAAC
GGCATCAAGGTGAACTTCAAGATCCGCCACAACATCGAGGACGGCAGCGTGCAGCTCGCCGACCACTACC
AGCAGAACACCCCCATCGGCGACGGCCCCGTGCTGCTGCCCGACAACCACTACCTGAGCTACCAGTCCAA
ACTGAGCAAAGACCCCAACGAGAAGCGCGATCACATGGTCCTGCTGGAGTTCGTGACCGCCGCCGGGATC
ACTCTCGGCATGGACGAGCTGTACAAGTGATGAATTGCGGCCGCGACTCTAGAGTCGACCTGCAGGCATG
CAAGCTTGATATCAAGCTTATCGATAATCAACCTCTGGATTACAAAATTTGTGAAAGATTGACTGGTATT
CTTAACTATGTTGCTCCTTTTACGCTATGTGGATACGCTGCTTTAATGCCTTTGTATCATGCTATTGCTT
CCCGTATGGCTTTCATTTTCTCCTCCTTGTATAAATCCTGGTTGCTGTCTCTTTATGAGGAGTTGTGGCC
CGTTGTCAGGCAACGTGGCGTGGTGTGCACTGTGTTTGCTGACGCAACCCCCACTGGTTGGGGCATTGCC
ACCACCTGTCAGCTCCTTTCCGGGACTTTCGCTTTCCCCCTCCCTATTGCCACGGCGGAACTCATCGCCG
CCTGCCTTGCCCGCTGCTGGACAGGGGCTCGGCTGTTGGGCACTGACAATTCCGTGGTGTTGTCGGGGAA
ATCATCGTCCTTTCCTTGGCTGCTCGCCTGTGTTGCCACCTGGATTCTGCGCGGGACGTCCTTCTGCTAC
GTCCCTTCGGCCCTCAATCCAGCGGACCTTCCTTCCCGCGGCCTGCTGCCGGCTCTGCGGCCTCTTCCGC
GTCTTCGCCTTCGCCCTCAGACGAGTCGGATCTCCCTTTGGGCCGCCTCCCCGCATCGATACCGTCGACC
TCGAGGGAATTAATTCGAGCTCGGTACCTTTAAGACCAATGACTTACAAGGCAGCTGTAGATCTTAGCCA
CTTTTTAAAAGAAAAGGGGGGACTGGAAGGGCTAATTCACTCCCAACGAAGACAAGATCTGCTTTTTGCT
TGTACTGGGTCTCTCTGGTTAGACCAGATCTGAGCCTGGGAGCTCTCTGGCTAACTAGGGAACCCACTGC
TTAAGCCTCAATAAAGCTTGCCTTGAGTGCTTCAAGTAGTGTGTGCCCGTCTGTTGTGTGACTCTGGTAA
CTAGAGATCCCTCAGACCCTTTTAGTCAGTGTGGAAAATCTCTAGCAGCATCTAGAATTAATTCCGTGTA
TTCTATAGTGTCACCTAAATCGTATGTGTATGATACATAAGGTTATGTATTAATTGTAGCCGCGTTCTAA
CGACAATATGTACAAGCCTAATTGTGTAGCATCTGGCTTACTGAAGCAGACCCTATCATCTCTCTCGTAA
ACTGCCGTCAGAGTCGGTTTGGTTGGACGAACCTTCTGAGTTTCTGGTAACGCCGTCCCGCACCCGGAAA
TGGTCAGCGAACCAATCAGCAGGGTCATCGCTAGCCAGATCCTCTACGCCGGACGCATCGTGGCCGGCAT
CACCGGCGCCACAGGTGCGGTTGCTGGCGCCTATATCGCCGACATCACCGATGGGGAAGATCGGGCTCGC
CACTTCGGGCTCATGAGCGCTTGTTTCGGCGTGGGTATGGTGGCAGGCCCCGTGGCCGGGGGACTGTTGG
GCGCCATCTCCTTGCATGCACCATTCCTTGCGGCGGCGGTGCTCAACGGCCTCAACCTACTACTGGGCTG
CTTCCTAATGCAGGAGTCGCATAAGGGAGAGCGTCGAATGGTGCACTCTCAGTACAATCTGCTCTGATGC
CGCATAGTTAAGCCAGCCCCGACACCCGCCAACACCCGCTGACGCGCCCTGACGGGCTTGTCTGCTCCCG
GCATCCGCTTACAGACAAGCTGTGACCGTCTCCGGGAGCTGCATGTGTCAGAGGTTTTCACCGTCATCAC
CGAAACGCGCGAGACGAAAGGGCCTCGTGATACGCCTATTTTTATAGGTTAATGTCATGATAATAATGGT
TTCTTAGACGTCAGGTGGCACTTTTCGGGGAAATGTGCGCGGAACCCCTATTTGTTTATTTTTCTAAATA
CATTCAAATATGTATCCGCTCATGAGACAATAACCCTGATAAATGCTTCAATAATATTGAAAAAGGAAGA
GTATGAGTATTCAACATTTCCGTGTCGCCCTTATTCCCTTTTTTGCGGCATTTTGCCTTCCTGTTTTTGC
TCACCCAGAAACGCTGGTGAAAGTAAAAGATGCTGAAGATCAGTTGGGTGCACGAGTGGGTTACATCGAA
CTGGATCTCAACAGCGGTAAGATCCTTGAGAGTTTTCGCCCCGAAGAACGTTTTCCAATGATGAGCACTT
TTAAAGTTCTGCTATGTGGCGCGGTATTATCCCGTATTGACGCCGGGCAAGAGCAACTCGGTCGCCGCAT
ACACTATTCTCAGAATGACTTGGTTGAGTACTCACCAGTCACAGAAAAGCATCTTACGGATGGCATGACA
GTAAGAGAATTATGCAGTGCTGCCATAACCATGAGTGATAACACTGCGGCCAACTTACTTCTGACAACGA
TCGGAGGACCGAAGGAGCTAACCGCTTTTTTGCACAACATGGGGGATCATGTAACTCGCCTTGATCGTTG
GGAACCGGAGCTGAATGAAGCCATACCAAACGACGAGCGTGACACCACGATGCCTGTAGCAATGGCAACA
ACGTTGCGCAAACTATTAACTGGCGAACTACTTACTCTAGCTTCCCGGCAACAATTAATAGACTGGATGG
AGGCGGATAAAGTTGCAGGACCACTTCTGCGCTCGGCCCTTCCGGCTGGCTGGTTTATTGCTGATAAATC
TGGAGCCGGTGAGCGTGGGTCTCGCGGTATCATTGCAGCACTGGGGCCAGATGGTAAGCCCTCCCGTATC
GTAGTTATCTACACGACGGGGAGTCAGGCAACTATGGATGAACGAAATAGACAGATCGCTGAGATAGGTG
CCTCACTGATTAAGCATTGGTAACTGTCAGACCAAGTTTACTCATATATACTTTAGATTGATTTAAAACT
TCATTTTTAATTTAAAAGGATCTAGGTGAAGATCCTTTTTGATAATCTCATGACCAAAATCCCTTAACGT
GAGTTTTCGTTCCACTGAGCGTCAGACCCCGTAGAAAAGATCAAAGGATCTTCTTGAGATCCTTTTTTTC
TGCGCGTAATCTGCTGCTTGCAAACAAAAAAACCACCGCTACCAGCGGTGGTTTGTTTGCCGGATCAAGA
GCTACCAACTCTTTTTCCGAAGGTAACTGGCTTCAGCAGAGCGCAGATACCAAATACTGTTCTTCTAGTG
TAGCCGTAGTTAGGCCACCACTTCAAGAACTCTGTAGCACCGCCTACATACCTCGCTCTGCTAATCCTGT
TACCAGTGGCTGCTGCCAGTGGCGATAAGTCGTGTCTTACCGGGTTGGACTCAAGACGATAGTTACCGGA
TAAGGCGCAGCGGTCGGGCTGAACGGGGGGTTCGTGCACACAGCCCAGCTTGGAGCGAACGACCTACACC
GAACTGAGATACCTACAGCGTGAGCTATGAGAAAGCGCCACGCTTCCCGAAGGGAGAAAGGCGGACAGGT
ATCCGGTAAGCGGCAGGGTCGGAACAGGAGAGCGCACGAGGGAGCTTCCAGGGGGAAACGCCTGGTATCT
TTATAGTCCTGTCGGGTTTCGCCACCTCTGACTTGAGCGTCGATTTTTGTGATGCTCGTCAGGGGGGCGG
AGCCTATGGAAAAACGCCAGCAACGCGGCCTTTTTACGGTTCCTGGCCTTTTGCTGGCCTTTTGCTCACA
TGTTCTTTCCTGCGTTATCCCCTGATTCTGTGGATAACCGTATTACCGCCTTTGAGTGAGCTGATACCGC
TCGCCGCAGCCGAACGACCGAGCGCAGCGAGTCAGTGAGCGAGGAAGCGGAAGAGCGCCCAATACGCAAA
CCGCCTCTCCCCGCGCGTTGGCCGATTCATTAATGCAGCTGTGGAATGTGTGTCAGTTAGGGTGTGGAAA
GTCCCCAGGCTCCCCAGCAGGCAGAAGTATGCAAAGCATGCATCTCAATTAGTCAGCAACCAGGTGTGGA
AAGTCCCCAGGCTCCCCAGCAGGCAGAAGTATGCAAAGCATGCATCTCAATTAGTCAGCAACCATAGTCC
CGCCCCTAACTCCGCCCATCCCGCCCCTAACTCCGCCCAGTTCCGCCCATTCTCCGCCCCATGGCTGACT
AATTTTTTTTATTTATGCAGAGGCCGAGGCCGCCTCGGCCTCTGAGCTATTCCAGAAGTAGTGAGGAGGC
TTTTTTGGAGGCCTAGGCTTTTGCAAAAAGCTTGGACACAAGACAGGCTTGCGAGATATGTTTGAGAATA
CCACTTTATCCCGCGTCAGGGAGAGGCAGTGCGTAAAAAGACGCGGACTCATGTGAAATACTGGTTTTTA
GTGCGCCAGATCTCTATAATCTCGCGCAACCTATTTTCCCCTCGAACACTTTTTAAGCCGTAGATAAACA
GGCTGGGACACTTCACATGAGCGAAAAATACATCGTCACCTGGGACATGTTGCAGATCCATGCACGTAAA
CTCGCAAGCCGACTGATGCCTTCTGAACAATGGAAAGGCATTATTGCCGTAAGCCGTGGCGGTCTGTACC
GGGTGCGTTACTGGCGCGTGAACTGGGTATTCGTCATGTCGATACCGTTTGTATTTCCAGCTACGATCAC
GACAACCAGCGCGAGCTTAAAGTGCTGAAACGCGCAGAAGGCGATGGCGAAGGCTTCATCGTTATTGATG
ACCTGGTGGATACCGGTGGTACTGCGGTTGCGATTCGTGAAATGTATCCAAAAGCGCACTTTGTCACCAT
CTTCGCAAAACCGGCTGGTCGTCCGCTGGTTGATGACTATGTTGTTGATATCCCGCAAGATACCTGGATT
GAACAGCCGTGGGATATGGGCGTCGTATTCGTCCCGCCAATCTCCGGTCGCTAATCTTTTCAACGCCTGG
CACTGCCGGGCGTTGTTCTTTTTAACTTCAGGCGGGTTACAATAGTTTCCAGTAAGTATTCTGGAGGCTG
CATCCATGACACAGGCAAACCTGAGCGAAACCCTGTTCAAACCCCGCTTTAAACATCCTGAAACCTCGAC
GCTAGTCCGCCGCTTTAATCACGGCGCACAACCGCCTGTGCAGTCGGCCCTTGATGGTAAAACCATCCCT
CACTGGTATCGCATGATTAACCGTCTGATGTGGATCTGGCGCGGCATTGACCCACGCGAAATCCTCGACG
TCCAGGCACGTATTGTGATGAGCGATGCCGAACGTACCGACGATGATTTATACGATACGGTGATTGGCTA
CCGTGGCGGCAACTGGATTTATGAGTGGGCCCCGGATCTTTGTGAAGGAACCTTACTTCTGTGGTGTGAC
ATAATTGGACAAACTACCTACAGAGATTTAAAGCTCTAAGGTAAATATAAAATTTTTAAGTGTATAATGT
GTTAAACTACTGATTCTAATTGTTTGTGTATTTTAGATTCCAACCTATGGAACTGATGAATGGGAGCAGT
GGTGGAATGCCTTTAATGAGGAAAACCTGTTTTGCTCAGAAGAAATGCCATCTAGTGATGATGAGGCTAC
TGCTGACTCTCAACATTCTACTCCTCCAAAAAAGAAGAGAAAGGTAGAAGACCCCAAGGACTTTCCTTCA
GAATTGCTAAGTTTTTTGAGTCATGCTGTGTTTAGTAATAGAACTCTTGCTTGCTTTGCTATTTACACCA
CAAAGGAAAAAGCTGCACTGCTATACAAGAAAATTATGGAAAAATATTCTGTAACCTTTATAAGTAGGCA
TAACAGTTATAATCATAACATACTGTTTTTTCTTACTCCACACAGGCATAGAGTGTCTGCTATTAATAAC
TATGCTCAAAAATTGTGTACCTTTAGCTTTTTAATTTGTAAAGGGGTTAATAAGGAATATTTGATGTATA
GTGCCTTGACTAGAGATCATAATCAGCCATACCACATTTGTAGAGGTTTTACTTGCTTTAAAAAACCTCC
CACACCTCCCCCTGAACCTGAAACATAAAATGAATGCAATTGTTGTTGTTAACTTGTTTATTGCAGCTTA
TAATGGTTACAAATAAAGCAATAGCATCACAAATTTCACAAATAAAGCATTTTTTTCACTGCATTCTAGT
TGTGGTTTGTCCAAACTCATCAATGTATCTTATCATGTCTGGATCAACTGGATAACTCAAGCTAACCAAA
ATCATCCCAAACTTCCCACCCCATACCCTATTACCACTGCCAATTACCTGTGGTTTCATTTACTCTAAAC
CTGTGATTCCTCTGAATTATTTTCATTTTAAAGAAATTGTATTTGTTAAATATGTACTACAAACTTAGTA
GTTGGAAGGGCTAATTCACTCCCAAAGAAGACAAGATATCCTTGATCTGTGGATCTACCACACACAAGGC
TACTTCCCTGATTAGCAGAACTACACACCAGGGCCAGGGGTCAGATATCCACTGACCTTTGGATGGTGCT
ACAAGCTAGTACCAGTTGAGCCAGATAAGGTAGAAGAGGCCAATAAAGGAGAGAACACCAGCTTGTTACA
CCCTGTGAGCCTGCATGGGATGGATGACCCGGAGAGAGAAGTGTTAGAGTGGAGGTTTGACAGCCGCCTA
GCATTTCATCACGTGGCCCGAGAGCTGCATCCGGAGTACTTCAAGAACTGCTGATATCGAGCTTGCTACA
AGGGACTTTCCGCTGGGGACTTTCCAGGGAGGCGTGGCCTGGGCGGGACTGGGGAGTGGCGAGCCCTCAG
ATCCTGCATATAAGCAGCTGCTTTTTGCCTGTACTGGGTCTCTCTGGTTAGACCAGATCTGAGCCTGGGA
GCTCTCTGGCTAACTAGGGAACCCACTGCTTAAGCCTCAATAAAGCTTGCCTTGAGTGCTTCAAGTAGTG
TGTGCCCGTCTGTTGTGTGACTCTGGTAACTAGAGATCCCTCAGACCCTTTTAGTCAGTGTGGAAAATCT
CTAGCAGTGGCGCCCGAACAGGGACTTGAAAGCGAAAGGGAAACCAGAGGAGCTCTCTCGACGCAGGACT
CGGCTTGCTGAAGCGCGCACGGCAAGAGGCGAGGGGCGGCGACTGGTGAGTACGCCAAAAATTTTGACTA
GCGGAGGCTAGAAGGAGAGAGATGGGTGCGAGAGCGTCAGTATTAAGCGGGGGAGAATTAGATCGCGATG
GGAAAAAATTCGGTTAAGGCCAGGGGGAAAGAAAAAATATAAATTAAAACATATAGTATGGGCAAGCAGG
GAGCTAGAACGATTCGCAGTTAATCCTGGCCTGTTAGAAACATCAGAAGGCTGTAGACAAATACTGGGAC
AGCTACAACCATCCCTTCAGACAGGATCAGAAGAACTTAGATCATTATATAATACAGTAGCAACCCTCTA
TTGTGTGCATCAAAGGATAGAGATAAAAGACACCAAGGAAGCTTTAGACAAGATAGAGGAAGAGCAAAAC
AAAAGTAAGACCACCGCACAGCAAGCGGCCGGCCGCTGATCTTCAGACCTGGAGGAGGAGATATGAGGGA
CAATTGGAGAAGTGAATTATATAAATATAAAGTAGTAAAAATTGAACCATTAGGAGTAGCACCCACCAAG
GCAAAGAGAAGAGTGGTGCAGAGAGAAAAAAGAGCAGTGGGAATAGGAGCTTTGTTCCTTGGGTTCTTGG
GAGCAGCAGGAAGCACTATGGGCGCAGCGTCAATGACGCTGACGGTACAGGCCAGACAATTATTGTCTGG
TATAGTGCAGCAGCAGAACAATTTGCTGAGGGCTATTGAGGCGCAACAGCATCTGTTGCAACTCACAGTC
TGGGGCATCAAGCAGCTCCAGGCAAGAATCCTGGCTGTGGAAAGATACCTAAAGGATCAACAGCTCCTGG
GGATTTGGGGTTGCTCTGGAAAACTCATTTGCACCACTGCTGTGCCTTGGAATGCTAGTTGGAGTAATAA
ATCTCTGGAACAGATTTGGAATCACACGACCTGGATGGAGTGGGACAGAGAAATTAACAATTACACAAGC
TTAATACACTCCTTAATTGAAGAATCGCAAAACCAGCAAGAAAAGAATGAACAAGAATTATTGGAATTAG
ATAAATGGGCAAGTTTGTGGAATTGGTTTAACATAACAAATTGGCTGTGGTATATAAAATTATTCATAAT
GATAGTAGGAGGCTTGGTAGGTTTAAGAATAGTTTTTGCTGTACTTTCTATAGTGAATAGAGTTAGGCAG
GGATATTCACCATTATCGTTTCAGACCCACCTCCCAACCCCGAGGGGACCCGACAGGCCCGAAGGAATAG
AAGAAGAAGGTGGAGAGAGAGACAGAGACAGATCCATTCGATTAGTGAACGGATCTCGACGGTATCGCCA
AATGGCAGTATTCATCCACAATTTTAAAAGAAAAGGGGGGATTGGGGGGTACAGTGCAGGGGAAAGAATA
GTAGACATAATAGCAACAGACATACAAACTAAAGAATTACAAAAACAAATTACAAAAATTCAAAATTTTC
GGGTTTATTACAGGGACAGCAGAGATCCAGTTTGGATCGATAAGCTTGATATCGAATTCCTGCAGCCCCG
ATAAAATAAAAGATTTTATTTAGTCTCCAGAAAAAGGGGGGAATGAAAGACCCCACCTGTAGGTTTGGCA
AGCTAGCTGCA
Features (pLannotate 1.2.2; 36 found; start..end, strand, type, name):
      1..408     +  promoter       SFFV promoter: spleen focus-forming virus long terminal repeat (LTR) promoter
    442..798     +  CDS            CAPSD_BPGA (fragment): Experimental evidence at protein level: Swiss-Prot protein existence level 1. Acts as a translational repressor of viral replicase synthesis late in infection. This latter function is the result of capsid protein interaction with an RNA hairpin which contains the replicase ribosome-binding site. From Enterobacteria phage GA (Bacteriophage GA).
    826..1176    +  CDS            CAPSD_BPMS2 (fragment): Experimental evidence at protein level: Swiss-Prot protein existence level 1. Acts as a translational repressor of viral replicase synthesis late in infection. This latter function is the result of capsid protein interaction with an RNA hairpin which contains the replicase ribosome-binding site. From Escherichia phage MS2 (Bacteriophage MS2).
   1204..1917    +  CDS            mEYFP: mEYFP is a basic (constitutively fluorescent) yellow fluorescent protein published in 2002, derived from Aequorea victoria. It is reported to be a very rapidly-maturing monomer.
   1937..1967    +  misc_feature   MCS (fragment): pUC18/19 multiple cloning site
   1968..1986    +  misc_feature   MCS (fragment): pBluescript multiple cloning site
   1986..2574    +  misc_feature   WPRE: woodchuck hepatitis virus posttranscriptional regulatory element
   2575..2597    +  misc_feature   MCS (fragment): pBluescript multiple cloning site
   2614..2682    +  CDS            nef (fragment): NEF_HV1Z2 - Experimental evidence at protein level: Swiss-Prot protein existence level 1. Extracellular Nef protein targets CD4(+) T-lymphocytes for apoptosis by interacting with CXCR4 surface receptors. From Human immunodeficiency virus type 1 group M subtype D (isolate Z2/CDC-Z34) (HIV-1).
   2684..2917    +  LTR            3' LTR (ΔU3): self-inactivating 3' long terminal repeat (LTR) from HIV-1
   2942..2960    -  promoter       SP6 promoter: promoter for bacteriophage SP6 RNA polymerase
   3188..3467    +  CDS            TcR (fragment): tetracycline efflux protein; tet; confers resistance to tetracycline
   3468..3516    -  misc_feature   bom (fragment): basis of mobility region from pBR322
   3618..3653    -  CDS            rop (fragment): Rop protein, which maintains plasmids at low copy number; rop
   3748..3852    +  promoter       AmpR promoter: bla
   3853..4713    +  CDS            AmpR: β-lactamase; bla; confers resistance to ampicillin, carbenicillin, and related antibiotics
   4884..5472    +  rep_origin     ori: high-copy-number ColE1/pMB1/pBR322/pUC origin of replication
   5655..5711    +  CDS            lacI (fragment): lac repressor; lacI; The lac repressor binds to the lac operator to inhibit transcription in E. coli. This inhibition can be relieved by adding lactose or isopropyl-β-D-thiogalactopyranoside (IPTG).
   5718..6047    +  promoter       SV40 promoter: SV40 enhancer and early promoter
   6247..6366    +  CDS            gpt (fragment): XGPT_ECOLI - Also known as gpp, gxu. Experimental evidence at protein level: Swiss-Prot protein existence level 1. Purine salvage pathway enzyme that catalyzes the transfer of the ribosyl-5-phosphate group from 5-phospho-alpha-D-ribose 1- diphosphate (PRPP) to the N9 position of the 6-oxopurines guanine and xanthine to form the corresponding ribonucleotides GMP (guanosine 5'- monophosphate) and XMP (xanthosine 5'-monophosphate), with the release of PPi. To a lesser extent, also acts on hypoxanthine (PubMed:9100006, PubMed:3886014). Does not ribophosphorylate adenine (PubMed:3886014). From Esch
   6366..6701    +  CDS            gpt (fragment): XGPT_ECOLI - Also known as gpp, gxu. Experimental evidence at protein level: Swiss-Prot protein existence level 1. Purine salvage pathway enzyme that catalyzes the transfer of the ribosyl-5-phosphate group from 5-phospho-alpha-D-ribose 1- diphosphate (PRPP) to the N9 position of the 6-oxopurines guanine and xanthine to form the corresponding ribonucleotides GMP (guanosine 5'- monophosphate) and XMP (xanthosine 5'-monophosphate), with the release of PPi. To a lesser extent, also acts on hypoxanthine (PubMed:9100006, PubMed:3886014). Does not ribophosphorylate adenine (PubMed:3886014). From Esch
   6796..7101    +  CDS            frsA (fragment): FRSA_ECOLI - Also known as yafA. Experimental evidence at protein level: Swiss-Prot protein existence level 1. Catalyzes the hydrolysis of esters (PubMed:15808744). Displays esterase activity toward pNP-butyrate (PubMed:15808744). May stimulate mixed-acid fermentation by acting as a fermentation/respiration switch that down-regulates respiration and up- regulates fermentation rates (PubMed:15169777). From Escherichia coli (strain K12).
   7105..7179    +  CDS            small t antigen (fragment): SV40 (simian virus 40) small t antigen
   7181..7246    +  intron         small t intron: SV40 (simian virus 40) small t antigen intron
   7376..7396    +  CDS            SV40 NLS: nuclear localization signal of SV40 (simian virus 40) large T antigen
   7715..7798    +  CDS            large T antigen (fragment): large T antigen from SV40 (simian virus 40)
   7821..7955    +  polyA_signal   SV40 poly(A) signal: SV40 polyadenylation signal
   8122..8451    +  CDS            nef (fragment): NEF_HV1BR - Experimental evidence at protein level: Swiss-Prot protein existence level 1. Extracellular Nef protein targets CD4(+) T-lymphocytes for apoptosis by interacting with CXCR4 surface receptors (PubMed:14990729). From Human immunodeficiency virus type 1 group M subtype B (isolate BRU/LAI) (HIV-1).
   8499..8756    +  LTR            5' LTR (truncated): truncated 5' long terminal repeat (LTR) from HIV-1
   8803..8928    +  misc_feature   HIV-1 Ψ: packaging signal of human immunodeficiency virus type 1
   8912..9250    +  CDS            HIV-1 gag (fragment): gag protein from human immunodeficiency virus 1; gag
   9425..9658    +  misc_feature   RRE: The Rev response element (RRE) of HIV-1 allows for Rev-dependent mRNA export from the nucleus to the cytoplasm.
  10035..10135   +  CDS            Rev (fragment): human immunodeficiency virus 1 (HIV-1) Rev protein; rev; enhances nuclear export of unspliced and incompletely spliced viral mRNAs
  10172..10289   +  misc_feature   cPPT/CTS: central polypurine tract and central termination sequence of HIV-1
  10326..10358   -  misc_feature   MCS (fragment): pBluescript multiple cloning site
  10402..10438   +  LTR            3' LTR (ΔU3) (fragment): self-inactivating 3' long terminal repeat (LTR) from Moloney murine leukemia virus
