[The description below was written by a language model from this plasmid's Addgene catalogue record and pLannotate feature annotations shown in this document.]
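Description:
pHR-tdMCP-YFP is a second-generation lentiviral transfer plasmid built on the pHR backbone for expression in mammalian cells of a fluorescent MS2 RNA-binding reporter. It is about 10.4 kb and is maintained in E. coli through a high-copy ColE1/pUC-type origin with ampicillin selection (AmpR under its own bla promoter). Outside the viral region the backbone carries remnants of older vectors. These include fragments of TcR, rop, bom and lacI, and an SV40 promoter followed by gpt fragments, the SV40 small t intron and the SV40 poly(A) signal. The record assigns no function to these elements in this construct.

The lentiviral cassette runs from a truncated HIV-1 5' LTR through the Ψ packaging signal, a partial gag sequence, the Rev response element and the cPPT/CTS. It ends at a self-inactivating ΔU3 3' LTR, so that after integration expression depends on the internal promoter. That promoter is the SFFV LTR promoter. It drives a single open reading frame made of two tandem coat protein copies (the roughly 730 bp "tandem dimer" MCP insert) fused at the C terminus to eYFP, which the annotation tool identifies as mEYFP. The tool matched the first copy to phage GA coat protein and the second to MS2 coat protein. This probably reflects sequence divergence between the two repeats rather than a different origin, since the catalogue describes both as MS2 coat protein. A WPRE downstream of YFP enhances transcript expression.

The tdMCP-YFP protein binds MS2 stem-loop hairpins engineered into a target transcript, so tagged RNAs can be seen in live cells by fluorescence. The associated publication concerns RNA phase transitions in repeat expansion disorders. The depositor and sequencing-derived records show the same feature set and differ only in start coordinate and by a few nucleotides.
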