Addgene plasmid #99151: pHR-tdMCP-YFP
Purpose: Expresses dimeric MS2-coat binding protein tagged with YFP, 2nd generation lentiviral vector
Depositing lab: Ron Vale. Depositing organization: University of California, San Francisco (UCSF). Publication: RNA phase transitions in repeat expansion disorders. Jain A, Vale RD. Nature. 2017 Jun 8;546(7657):243-247. doi: 10.1038/nature22386. Epub 2017 May 31. PubMed 28562589.
Backbone
  Vector backbone: pHR
  Backbone size w/o insert (bp): 10000
  Total vector size (bp): 10436
  Vector type: Mammalian Expression, Lentiviral
Growth in bacteria
  Bacterial resistance: Ampicillin, 100 μg/mL
  Growth temperature: 37°C
  Growth strain: NEB Stable
  Copy number: High Copy
Gene/Insert
  Gene/Insert name: Dimeric MS2-coat binding protein
  Insert size (bp): 730
  Promoter: SFFV
  Tag / fusion protein: eYFP (C terminal on backbone)
  Cloning method: Gibson Cloning
  Sequencing primers: 5′ AATGACCCTGCGCCTTATTT; 3′ CATAGCGTAAAAGGAGCAACA
Terms and licenses: Academic/Nonprofit Terms; Industry Terms: Not Available to Industry
How to cite: pHR-tdMCP-YFP was a gift from Ron Vale (Addgene plasmid # 99151 ; http://n2t.net/addgene:99151 ; RRID:Addgene_99151)
